Addgene plasmid #133046: miR290-SE-RGM-eGFP targeting vector
Purpose: Targeting vector of RGM-eGFP with homologous arms around Mir290 super-enhancer DMR
Depositing lab: Rudolf Jaenisch. Publication: Dynamic Enhancer DNA Methylation as Basis for Transcriptional and Cellular Heterogeneity of ESCs. Song Y, van den Berg PR, Markoulaki S, Soldner F, Dall'Agnese A, Henninger JE, Drotar J, Rosenau N, Cohen MA, Young RA, Semrau S, Stelzer Y, Jaenisch R. Mol Cell. 2019 Aug 15. pii: S1097-2765(19)30502-7. doi: 10.1016/j.molcel.2019.06.045. PubMed 31422875.
Backbone
  Vector backbone: pCR2.1 Topo vector
  Vector type: Mammalian Expression, Mouse Targeting
  Selectable markers: Puromycin
Growth in bacteria
  Bacterial resistance: Ampicillin, 100 μg/mL
  Growth temperature: 30°C
  Growth strain: NEB Stable
  Copy number: Unknown
Gene/Insert
  Gene/Insert name: miR290-SE-5arm-RGM-miR290-SE-3arm
  Species: M. musculus (mouse)
  Cloning method: Restriction Enzyme; 5′ cloning site SbfI (not destroyed); 3′ cloning site FseI (not destroyed)
  Sequencing primers: 5′ caggaaacagctatgac; 3′ gtaaaacgacggccag
Terms and licenses: Academic/Nonprofit Terms; Industry Terms: Not Available to Industry
How to cite: miR290-SE-RGM-eGFP targeting vector was a gift from Rudolf Jaenisch (Addgene plasmid # 133046 ; http://n2t.net/addgene:133046 ; RRID:Addgene_133046)
