[The description below was written by a language model from this plasmid's Addgene catalogue record and pLannotate feature annotations shown in this document.]
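Description:
miR290-SE-RGM-eGFP targeting vector is a mouse gene-targeting plasmid built in the pCR2.1 TOPO cloning backbone. It is designed to knock a methylation-reporter cassette (RGM-eGFP) into the differentially methylated region of the Mir290 super-enhancer by homologous recombination. The backbone supplies a high-copy ColE1/pUC-type origin, an f1 origin, remnants of the lac promoter/operator and lacZα region, and a T7 promoter. It carries both β-lactamase (ampicillin is the listed bacterial selection) and a neo/kanamycin resistance gene.

The insert, cloned between SbfI and FseI sites, is recorded as a 5′ Mir290 super-enhancer homology arm, the RGM cassette and a 3′ homology arm, all of mouse origin. The arms are not annotated in the feature table but presumably correspond to the unannotated stretches flanking the cassette. The annotated payload consists of an EGFP coding sequence followed by β-globin-derived sequence and the rabbit β-globin polyadenylation signal. Downstream lies a selection unit in which the mouse PGK promoter drives puromycin N-acetyltransferase with a PGK poly(A) signal. This unit is flanked by two loxP sites in the same orientation, so Cre can excise the puromycin marker after correctly targeted clones have been selected. The promoter that drives EGFP within the RGM cassette is not annotated or named in the record. A short hGH poly(A) match within the presumed 3′ region is probably incidental.

According to the associated publication title, the construct was used to study dynamic enhancer DNA methylation in embryonic stem cells. In that setting, EGFP fluorescence would serve as a live readout of the methylation state at the Mir290 super-enhancer.
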