Features (pLannotate 1.2.2; 21 found; start..end, strand, type, name):
      2..94      +  CDS            lacI (fragment): lac repressor; lacI; The lac repressor binds to the lac operator to inhibit transcription in E. coli. This inhibition can be relieved by adding lactose or isopropyl-β-D-thiogalactopyranoside (IPTG).
    107..128     +  protein_bind   CAP binding site: CAP binding activates transcription in the presence of cAMP. E. coli catabolite activator protein
    143..173     +  promoter       lac promoter: promoter for the E. coli lac operon
    181..197     +  protein_bind   lac operator: The lac repressor binds to the lac operator to inhibit transcription in E. coli. This inhibition can be relieved by adding lactose or isopropyl-β-D-thiogalactopyranoside (IPTG). lac repressor encoded by lacI
   1183..1902    +  CDS            EGFP: the original enhanced GFP (Yang et al., 1996) mammalian codon-optimized
   1906..1986    +  CDS            HBB (fragment): HBB_PONPY - Experimental evidence at transcript level: Swiss-Prot protein existence level 2. Involved in oxygen transport from the lung to the various peripheral tissues. From Pongo pygmaeus (Bornean orangutan).
   2057..2112    +  polyA_signal   β-globin poly(A) signal: rabbit β-globin polyadenylation signal (Gil and Proudfoot, 1987)
   2473..2506    -  protein_bind   loxP: Cre-mediated recombination occurs in the 8-bp core sequence (GCATACAT). Cre recombinase
   2567..3066    +  promoter       PGK promoter: mouse phosphoglycerate kinase 1 promoter
   3106..3705    +  CDS            PuroR (fragment): puromycin N-acetyltransferase; pac from Streptomyces; confers resistance to puromycin
   3783..4235    +  polyA_signal   PGK poly(A) signal: mouse phosphoglycerate kinase 1 polyadenylation signal
   4262..4295    -  protein_bind   loxP: Cre-mediated recombination occurs in the 8-bp core sequence (GCATACAT). Cre recombinase
   5040..5057    -  polyA_signal   hGH poly(A) signal (fragment): human growth hormone polyadenylation signal
   5224..5242    -  promoter       T7 promoter: promoter for bacteriophage T7 RNA polymerase
   5245..5402    +  CDS            lacZα (fragment): LacZα fragment of β-galactosidase; lacZ fragment
   5406..5834    +  rep_origin     f1 ori (sequence partly withheld): f1 bacteriophage origin of replication; arrow indicates direction of (+) strand synthesis
   5847..6146    +  CDS            tnpA (fragment): TN5P_ECOLX - Also known as tnp. Experimental evidence at protein level: Swiss-Prot protein existence level 1. Mediates transposition of transposon Tn5 by a 'cut and paste' mechanism. First, the monomeric transposase binds the 19 bp inverted DNA repeats flanking the transposon. Then, dimerization of the DNA- bound transposase creates a synaptic DNA complex. After nicking of the first DNA strand, excision of the transposon proceeds through a series of intermediates. The transposase then mediates the insertion of the transposon at a new site by strand transfer. The activity of the wild- type tran
   6178..6969    +  CDS            neo: KKA2_KLEPN - Also known as kan, nptII. Experimental evidence at protein level: Swiss-Prot protein existence level 1. Resistance to kanamycin, neomycin, paromomycin, ribostamycin, butirosin and gentamicin B. From Klebsiella pneumoniae.
   6973..6989    +  promoter       AmpR promoter (fragment): bla
   6990..7850    +  CDS            AmpR: β-lactamase; bla; confers resistance to ampicillin, carbenicillin, and related antibiotics
   8021..8609    +  rep_origin     ori: high-copy-number ColE1/pMB1/pBR322/pUC origin of replication
>Addgene plasmid #133046 | miR290-SE-RGM-eGFP targeting vector | addgene full sequence | sequence record 261667 | Addgene NGS Result
AGCGCCCAATACGCAAACCGCCTCTCCCCGCGCGTTGGCCGATTCATTAATGCAGCTGGCACGACAGGTT
TCCCGACTGGAAAGCGGGCAGTGAGCGCAACGCAATTAATGTGAGTTAGCTCACTCATTAGGCACCCCAG
GCTTTACACTTTATGCTTCCGGCTCGTATGTTGTGTGGAATTGTGAGCGGATAACAATTTCACACAGGAA
ACAGCTATGACCATGATTACGCCAAGCTTGGTACCGAGCTCGGATCCACTAGTAACGGCCGCCAGTGTGC
TGGAATTCGCCCTTTTCCTGCAGGGATACTGTGTCTTGGGGAGAAAGCTCTGTTATTAAAGCACTACTTA
CTTTAACAAGTAAAAAACGTAACATTTGGGAGCCCTCAAACGCACTGACATTCCAGGTGGCCTTGTCAGC
CTGCCTGTAATTCGGGTTTTTAAGTCAAAGTTAAAGCAAGAGAGAAAAGATCCCACCCAAGGAACGCAGT
GATAGAGGATCGGGAGCGCAGCTCAGGGTTTAAATCAAGCACAACGTGCTTTTTCAAAATGTGGTGGTGA
ATGGCTTATTCCTGCCACTCGAGACTTAAGGGCAGGGTGTTTCTGTGAGTTCCAGGCAGGCCAGGCCTAC
ATAGTGAGACCAGGTCACACACACATGCAAAGCATTCCTTACTGAAAACAATGAGGGGATCTCCTGGGGC
AGAGGCAGGTGTGAAATTCTGGCTGGGTGGAGTAGAAGGCCTCTTTATCGAGTCAGTTTAGACTGGACTG
AACCGGGCCAAAGGAGCCGAGCACATCACACCTCCCCGCATTATTTCCTGGAACCTGGGCAATCTGAAGG
CAGAGAAAGCTGCCTGGGGCCCACAGCCCGGCACTCCTTCCCGTATCAATTGACGCTCAAATTTCCGCAG
TAGGAATGCTCAAGCATTCCTTTTGGTAGCTGCCTTTTGGCAGGACATTCCGGTCAGAGGGACAGAGACC
CCTGCATTGCGGCAAAAATGTGCGCATGTGCAGCCATTGCCTGGGACGCATGCGTAGGGAGCCGCGCGAC
AAACCTGAGCCATTGCGGCAAGACTAGCGCAGAGAGGAGAGGGAGCCGGAGATGCCAGACGCTTGGTTCT
GAGGAGTGATTTGCAACGCAATGGAGCGAGGAAGGTCAGCTGGGCTTGTGGATTCTGCTAGCATGGTGAG
CAAGGGCGAGGAGCTGTTCACCGGGGTGGTGCCCATCCTGGTCGAGCTGGACGGCGACGTAAACGGCCAC
AAGTTCAGCGTGTCCGGCGAGGGCGAGGGCGATGCCACCTACGGCAAGCTGACCCTGAAGTTCATCTGCA
CCACCGGCAAGCTGCCCGTGCCCTGGCCCACCCTCGTGACCACCCTGACCTACGGCGTGCAGTGCTTCAG
CCGCTACCCCGACCACATGAAGCAGCACGACTTCTTCAAGTCCGCCATGCCCGAAGGCTACGTCCAGGAG
CGCACCATCTTCTTCAAGGACGACGGCAACTACAAGACCCGCGCCGAGGTGAAGTTCGAGGGCGACACCC
TGGTGAACCGCATCGAGCTGAAGGGCATCGACTTCAAGGAGGACGGCAACATCCTGGGGCACAAGCTGGA
GTACAACTACAACAGCCACAACGTCTATATCATGGCCGACAAGCAGAAGAACGGCATCAAGGTGAACTTC
AAGATCCGCCACAACATCGAGGACGGCAGCGTGCAGCTCGCCGACCACTACCAGCAGAACACCCCCATCG
GCGACGGCCCCGTGCTGCTGCCCGACAACCACTACCTGAGCACCCAGTCCGCCCTGAGCAAAGACCCCAA
CGAGAAGCGCGATCACATGGTCCTGCTGGAGTTCGTGACCGCCGCCGGGATCACTCTCGGCATGGACGAG
CTGTACAAGTAAACGCGTGAATTCACTCCTCAGGTGCAGGCTGCCTATCAGAAGGTGGTGGCTGGTGTGG
CCAATGCCCTGGCTCACAAATACCACTGAGATCTTTTTCCCTCTGCCAAAAATTATGGGGACATCATGAA
GCCCCTTGAGCATCTGACTTCTGGCTAATAAAGGAAATTTATTTTCATTGCAATAGTGTGTTGGAATTTT
TTGTGTCTCTCACTCGGAAGGACATATGGGAGGGCAAATCATTTAAAACATCAGAATGAGTATTTGGTTT
AGAGTTTGGCAACATATGCCCATATGCTGGCTGCCATGAACAAAGGTTGGCTATAAAGAGGTCATCAGTA
TATGAAACAGCCCCCTGCTGTCCATTCCTTATTCCATAGAAAAGCCTTGACTTGAGGTTAGATTTTTTTT
ATATTTTGTTTTGTGTTATTTTTTTCTTTAACATCCCTAAAATTTTCCTTACATGTTTTACTAGCCAGAT
TTTTCCTCCTCTCCTGACTACTCCCAGTCATAGCTGTCCCTCTTCTCTTATGGAGATCCCTTAATTAACG
ATCATATTCAATAACCCTTAATATAACTTCGTATAATGTATGCTATACGAAGTTATTAGGTCTGAAGAGG
AGTTTACGTCCAGCCAAGCTTAGGATCTCGACCTCGAAATTCTACCGGGTAGGGGAGGCGCTTTTCCCAA
GGCAGTCTGGAGCATGCGCTTTAGCAGCCCCGCTGGGCACTTGGCGCTACACAAGTGGCCTCTGGCCTCG
CACACATTCCACATCCACCGGTAGGCGCCAACCGGCTCCGTTCTTTGGTGGCCCCTTCGCGCCACCTTCT
ACTCCTCCCCTAGTCAGGAAGTTCCCCCCCGCCCCGCAGCTCGCGTCGTGCAGGACGTGACAAATGGAAG
TAGCACGTCTCACTAGTCTCGTGCAGATGGACAGCACCGCTGAGCAATGGAAGCGGGTAGGCCTTTGGGG
CAGCGGCCAATAGCAGCTTTGCTCCTTCGCTTTCTGGGCTCAGAGGCTGGGAAGGGGTGGGTCCGGGGGC
GGGCTCAGGGGCGGGCTCAGGGGCGGGGCGGGCGCCCGAAGGTCCTCCGGAGGCCCGGCATTCTGCACGC
TTCAAAAGCGCACGTCTGCCGCGCTGTTCTCCTCTTCCTCATCTCCGGGCCTTTCGACCTGCATCCATCT
AGATCTCGAGCAGCTGAAGCTTACCATGACCGAGTACAAGCCCACGGTGCGCCTCGCCACCCGCGACGAC
GTCCCCAGGGCCGTACGCACCCTCGCCGCCGCGTTCGCCGACTACCCCGCCACGCGCCACACCGTCGATC
CGGACCGCCACATCGAGCGGGTCACCGAGCTGCAAGAACTCTTCCTCACGCGCGTCGGGCTCGACATCGG
CAAGGTGTGGGTCGCGGACGACGGCGCCGCGGTGGCGGTCTGGACCACGCCGGAGAGCGTCGAAGCGGGG
GCGGTGTTCGCCGAGATCGGCCCGCGCATGGCCGAGTTGAGCGGTTCCCGGCTGGCCGCGCAGCAACAGA
TGGAAGGCCTCCTGGCGCCGCACCGGCCCAAGGAGCCCGCGTGGTTCCTGGCCACCGTCGGCGTCTCGCC
CGACCACCAGGGCAAGGGTCTGGGCAGCGCCGTCGTGCTCCCCGGAGTGGAGGCGGCCGAGCGCGCCGGG
GTGCCCGCCTTCCTGGAGACCTCCGCGCCCCACAACCTCCCCTTCTACGAGCGGCTCGGCTTCACCGTCA
CCGCCGACGTCGAGGTGCCCGAAGGACCGCGCACCTGGTGCATGACCCGCAAGCCCGGTGCCTGACGCCC
GCCCCACGACCCGCAGCGCCCGACCGAAAGGAGCGCACGACCCCATGCATCGATGATATCAGATCCCCGG
GATGCAGAAATTGATGATCTATTAAACAATAAAGATGTCCACTAAAATGGAAGTTTTTCCTGTCATACTT
TGTTAAGAAGGGTGAGAACAGAGTACCTACATTTTGAATGGAAGGATTGGAGCTACGGGGGTGGGGGTGG
GGTGGGATTAGATAAATGCCTGCTCTTTACTGAAGGCTCTTTACTATTGCTTTATGATAATGTTTCATAG
TTGGATATCATAATTTAAACAAGCAAAACCAAATTAAGGGCCAGCTCATTCCTCCCACTCATGATCTATA
GATCTATAGATCTCTCGTGGGATCATTGTTTTTCTCTTGATTCCCACTTTGTGGTTCTAAGTACTGTGGT
TTCCAAATGTGTCAGTTTCATAGCCTGAAGAACGAGATCAGCAGCCTCTGTTCCACATACACTTCATTCT
CAGTATTGTTTTGCCAAGTTCTAATTCCATCAGAAGCTGGTCGAGATCCGGAACCCTTAATATAACTTCG
TATAATGTATGCTATACGAAGTTATTAGGTCCCTCGAAGAGGTTCACTAGGCGCGCCTTCCCGTATCAGC
TCTGAAATCTGCAGAGCTGAGATCTGGCAGGAAGCAGGAGACTCAGTGGGAATTCTATCTGTCTAAAGTC
TTTGTGTGAGTCCAGATCTCTAGATCCTTACGCAAAGAGTAAAGTTAGGAGGACTCCTGACTTCAGGGCT
GGTGGGGGCAGGGCTGGCTGCCAGCCTGAGAGAACAAAACGAAGCAACTGTGCTGTAGTTTGAGTCTGGT
CTGCAAGGTGACTCCTGGTATAATACCAGCCCTTGGAAAACAGAGTCCTGAGAGAGAAAAAAGTAGGAGA
AAGTTTGAAGCCAGTTTGGACCACATAAAAAATAGACTCTGTATCTAAAACATAACTGGGGCCAGGTGTG
GTGATAGGCATCTTTAAGCCAGTATTTGAGAGTCGAAGGCAGGAGGATGTCTGTGAGTTCAAGGCCTCTC
CTGCTCTATATAGCAATTTCAGGACAGCCTCTACTCGGAGAGGCTCTCTCTCAAAACCACAATAAGCCAG
GTGGTGGTGGCACAGGCCTTTAATCCCAGCACCACTTGGAAGGCAGAGGCAGAGGCAGGCGGATTTATGA
GTTTGAGGCCAGCCTGAGTGAGTTCCAGGACAGCCAGGGCTACACAGAGAAACCCTGTCTCAAAAAAAAC
AAAAAAACAAAAAAAAAAAAAAAACCAATAACTGGTTGGTGACTCCTGTCTCTTATTCTAGCACTTAACA
GGCTGAGGCAGGAGAATTACTGTAAATCCCAAGGCACTCTGTGCTAGACAGTAAGACCTTGTCTGAAAGA
AACTGTATATAGCAGGCATAGTGGCAAATGCCGGCCGGCCAATAAGGGCGAATTCTGCAGATATCCATCA
CACTGGCGGCCGCTCGAGCATGCATCTAGAGGGCCCAATTCGCCCTATAGTGAGTCGTATTACAATTCAC
TGGCCGTCGTTTTACAACGTCGTGACTGGGAAAACCCTGGCGTTACCCAACTTAATCGCCTTGCAGCACA
TCCCCCTTTCGCCAGCTGGCGTAATAGCGAAGAGGCCCGCACCGATCGCCCTTCCCAACAGTTGCGCAGC
CTGAATGGCGAATGG
[124 nt withheld, positions 5406-5529]
C
[91 nt withheld, positions 5531-5621]
A
[49 nt withheld, positions 5623-5671]
CCTTTGACGTTGGAGTCCACGTTCTTT
[37 nt withheld, positions 5699-5735]
ACCCTATCTCGGTCTATTCTTTTGATTTATAAGGGATTTTGCCGATTTCGGCCTATTGGTTAAAAAATGA
GCTGATTTAACAAAAATTTAACGCGAATTTTAACAAAATTCAGGGCGCAAGGGCTGCTAAAGGAAGCGGA
ACACGTAGAAAGCCAGTCCGCAGAAACGGTGCTGACCCCGGATGAATGTCAGCTACTGGGCTATCTGGAC
AAGGGAAAACGCAAGCGCAAAGAGAAAGCAGGTAGCTTGCAGTGGGCTTACATGGCGATAGCTAGACTGG
GCGGTTTTATGGACAGCAAGCGAACCGGAATTGCCAGCTGGGGCGCCCTCTGGTAAGGTTGGGAAGCCCT
GCAAAGTAAACTGGATGGCTTTCTTGCCGCCAAGGATCTGATGGCGCAGGGGATCAAGATCTGATCAAGA
GACAGGATGAGGATCGTTTCGCATGATTGAACAAGATGGATTGCACGCAGGTTCTCCGGCCGCTTGGGTG
GAGAGGCTATTCGGCTATGACTGGGCACAACAGACAATCGGCTGCTCTGATGCCGCCGTGTTCCGGCTGT
CAGCGCAGGGGCGCCCGGTTCTTTTTGTCAAGACCGACCTGTCCGGTGCCCTGAATGAACTGCAGGACGA
GGCAGCGCGGCTATCGTGGCTGGCCACGACGGGCGTTCCTTGCGCAGCTGTGCTCGACGTTGTCACTGAA
GCGGGAAGGGACTGGCTGCTATTGGGCGAAGTGCCGGGGCAGGATCTCCTGTCATCCCACCTTGCTCCTG
CCGAGAAAGTATCCATCATGGCTGATGCAATGCGGCGGCTGCATACGCTTGATCCGGCTACCTGCCCATT
CGACCACCAAGCGAAACATCGCATCGAGCGAGCACGTACTCGGATGGAAGCCGGTCTTGTCGATCAGGAT
GATCTGGACGAAGAGCATCAGGGGCTCGCGCCAGCCGAACTGTTCGCCAGGCTCAAGGCGCGCATGCCCG
ACGGCGAGGATCTCGTCGTGACCCATGGCGATGCCTGCTTGCCGAATATCATGGTGGAAAATGGCCGCTT
TTCTGGATTCATCGACTGTGGCCGGCTGGGTGTGGCGGACCGCTATCAGGACATAGCGTTGGCTACCCGT
GATATTGCTGAAGAGCTTGGCGGCGAATGGGCTGACCGCTTCCTCGTGCTTTACGGTATCGCCGCTCCCG
ATTCGCAGCGCATCGCCTTCTATCGCCTTCTTGACGAGTTCTTCTGAATTGAAAAAGGAAGAGTATGAGT
ATTCAACATTTCCGTGTCGCCCTTATTCCCTTTTTTGCGGCATTTTGCCTTCCTGTTTTTGCTCACCCAG
AAACGCTGGTGAAAGTAAAAGATGCTGAAGATCAGTTGGGTGCACGAGTGGGTTACATCGAACTGGATCT
CAACAGCGGTAAGATCCTTGAGAGTTTTCGCCCCGAAGAACGTTTTCCAATGATGAGCACTTTTAAAGTT
CTGCTATGTGGCGCGGTATTATCCCGTATTGACGCCGGGCAAGAGCAACTCGGTCGCCGCATACACTATT
CTCAGAATGACTTGGTTGAGTACTCACCAGTCACAGAAAAGCATCTTACGGATGGCATGACAGTAAGAGA
ATTATGCAGTGCTGCCATAACCATGAGTGATAACACTGCGGCCAACTTACTTCTGACAACGATCGGAGGA
CCGAAGGAGCTAACCGCTTTTTTGCACAACATGGGGGATCATGTAACTCGCCTTGATCGTTGGGAACCGG
AGCTGAATGAAGCCATACCAAACGACGAGCGTGACACCACGATGCCTGTAGCAATGGCAACAACGTTGCG
CAAACTATTAACTGGCGAACTACTTACTCTAGCTTCCCGGCAACAATTAATAGACTGGATGGAGGCGGAT
AAAGTTGCAGGACCACTTCTGCGCTCGGCCCTTCCGGCTGGCTGGTTTATTGCTGATAAATCTGGAGCCG
GTGAGCGTGGGTCTCGCGGTATCATTGCAGCACTGGGGCCAGATGGTAAGCCCTCCCGTATCGTAGTTAT
CTACACGACGGGGAGTCAGGCAACTATGGATGAACGAAATAGACAGATCGCTGAGATAGGTGCCTCACTG
ATTAAGCATTGGTAACTGTCAGACCAAGTTTACTCATATATACTTTAGATTGATTTAAAACTTCATTTTT
AATTTAAAAGGATCTAGGTGAAGATCCTTTTTGATAATCTCATGACCAAAATCCCTTAACGTGAGTTTTC
GTTCCACTGAGCGTCAGACCCCGTAGAAAAGATCAAAGGATCTTCTTGAGATCCTTTTTTTCTGCGCGTA
ATCTGCTGCTTGCAAACAAAAAAACCACCGCTACCAGCGGTGGTTTGTTTGCCGGATCAAGAGCTACCAA
CTCTTTTTCCGAAGGTAACTGGCTTCAGCAGAGCGCAGATACCAAATACTGTTCTTCTAGTGTAGCCGTA
GTTAGGCCACCACTTCAAGAACTCTGTAGCACCGCCTACATACCTCGCTCTGCTAATCCTGTTACCAGTG
GCTGCTGCCAGTGGCGATAAGTCGTGTCTTACCGGGTTGGACTCAAGACGATAGTTACCGGATAAGGCGC
AGCGGTCGGGCTGAACGGGGGGTTCGTGCACACAGCCCAGCTTGGAGCGAACGACCTACACCGAACTGAG
ATACCTACAGCGTGAGCTATGAGAAAGCGCCACGCTTCCCGAAGGGAGAAAGGCGGACAGGTATCCGGTA
AGCGGCAGGGTCGGAACAGGAGAGCGCACGAGGGAGCTTCCAGGGGGAAACGCCTGGTATCTTTATAGTC
CTGTCGGGTTTCGCCACCTCTGACTTGAGCGTCGATTTTTGTGATGCTCGTCAGGGGGGCGGAGCCTATG
GAAAAACGCCAGCAACGCGGCCTTTTTACGGTTCCTGGCCTTTTGCTGGCCTTTTGCTCACATGTTCTTT
CCTGCGTTATCCCCTGATTCTGTGGATAACCGTATTACCGCCTTTGAGTGAGCTGATACCGCTCGCCGCA
GCCGAACGACCGAGCGCAGCGAGTCAGTGAGCGAGGAAGCGGAAG
